>Addgene plasmid #205258 | pMJ273: pRS426-His-MBP-GtFz1_PSP1 | addgene full sequence | sequence record 404724 | Addgene NGS Result
GACGAAAGGGCCTCGTGATACGCCTATTTTTATAGGTTAATGTCATGATAATAATGGTTTCTTAGTATGA
TCCAATATCAAAGGAAATGATAGCATTGAAGGATGAGACTAATCCAATTGAGGAGTGGCAGCATATAGAA
CAGCTAAAGGGTAGTGCTGAAGGAAGCATACGATACCCCGCATGGAATGGGATAATATCACAGGAGGTAC
TAGACTACCTTTCATCCTACATAAATAGACGCATATAAGTACGCATTTAAGCATAAACACGCACTATGCC
GTTCTTCTCATGTATATATATATACAGGCAACACGCAGATATAGGTGCGACGTGAACAGTGAGCTGTATG
TGCGCAGCTCGCGTTGCATTTTCGGAAGCGCTCGTTTTCGGAAACGCTTTGAAGTTCCTATTCCGAAGTT
CCTATTCTCTAGAAAGTATAGGAACTTCAGAGCGCTTTTGAAAACCAAAAGCGCTCTGAAGACGCACTTT
CAAAAAACCAAAAACGCACCGGACTGTAACGAGCTACTAAAATATTGCGAATACCGCTTCCACAAACATT
GCTCAAAAGTATCTCTTTGCTATATATCTCTGTGCTATATCCCTATATAACCTACCCATCCACCTTTCGC
TCCTTGAACTTGCATCTAAACTCGACCTCTACATTTTTTATGTTTATCTCTAGTATTACTCTTTAGACAA
AAAAATTGTAGTAAGAACTATTCATAGAGTGAATCGAAAACAATACGAAAATGTAAACATTTCCTATACG
TAGTATATAGAGACAAAATAGAAGAAACCGTTCATAATTTTCTGACCAATGAAGAATCATCAACGCTATC
ACTTTCTGTTCACAAAGTATGCGCAATCCACATCGGTATAGAATATAATCGGGGATGCCTTTATCTTGAA
AAAATGCACCCGCAGCTTCGCTAGTAATCAGTAAACGCGGGAAGTGGAGTCAGGCTTTTTTTATGGAAGA
GAAAATAGACACCAAAGTAGCCTTCTTCTAACCTTAACGGACCTACAGTGCAAAAAGTTATCAAGAGACT
GCATTATAGAGCGCACAAAGGAGAAAAAAAGTAATCTAAGATGCTTTGTTAGAAAAATAGCGCTCTCGGG
ATGCATTTTTGTAGAACAAAAAAGAAGTATAGATTCTTTGTTGGTAAAATAGCGCTCTCGCGTTGCATTT
CTGTTCTGTAAAAATGCAGCTCAGATTCTTTGTTTGAAAAATTAGCGCTCTCGCGTTGCATTTTTGTTTT
ACAAAAATGAAGCACAGATTCTTCGTTGGTAAAATAGCGCTTTCGCGTTGCATTTCTGTTCTGTAAAAAT
GCAGCTCAGATTCTTTGTTTGAAAAATTAGCGCTCTCGCGTTGCATTTTTGTTCTACAAAATGAAGCACA
GATGCTTCGTTCAGGTGGCACTTTTCGGGGAAATGTGCGCGGAACCCCTATTTGTTTATTTTTCTAAATA
CATTCAAATATGTATCCGCTCATGAGACAATAACCCTGATAAATGCTTCAATAATATTGAAAAAGGAAGA
GTATGAGTATTCAACATTTCCGTGTCGCCCTTATTCCCTTTTTTGCGGCATTTTGCCTTCCTGTTTTTGC
TCACCCAGAAACGCTGGTGAAAGTAAAAGATGCTGAAGATCAGTTGGGTGCACGAGTGGGTTACATCGAA
CTGGATCTCAACAGCGGTAAGATCCTTGAGAGTTTTCGCCCCGAAGAACGTTTTCCAATGATGAGCACTT
TTAAAGTTCTGCTATGTGGCGCGGTATTATCCCGTATTGACGCCGGGCAAGAGCAACTCGGTCGCCGCAT
ACACTATTCTCAGAATGACTTGGTTGAGTACTCACCAGTCACAGAAAAGCATCTTACGGATGGCATGACA
GTAAGAGAATTATGCAGTGCTGCCATAACCATGAGTGATAACACTGCGGCCAACTTACTTCTGACAACGA
TCGGAGGACCGAAGGAGCTAACCGCTTTTTTGCACAACATGGGGGATCATGTAACTCGCCTTGATCGTTG
GGAACCGGAGCTGAATGAAGCCATACCAAACGACGAGCGTGACACCACGATGCCTGTAGCAATGGCAACA
ACGTTGCGCAAACTATTAACTGGCGAACTACTTACTCTAGCTTCCCGGCAACAATTAATAGACTGGATGG
AGGCGGATAAAGTTGCAGGACCACTTCTGCGCTCGGCCCTTCCGGCTGGCTGGTTTATTGCTGATAAATC
TGGAGCCGGTGAGCGTGGGTCTCGCGGTATCATTGCAGCACTGGGGCCAGATGGTAAGCCCTCCCGTATC
GTAGTTATCTACACGACGGGGAGTCAGGCAACTATGGATGAACGAAATAGACAGATCGCTGAGATAGGTG
CCTCACTGATTAAGCATTGGTAACTGTCAGACCAAGTTTACTCATATATACTTTAGATTGATTTAAAACT
TCATTTTTAATTTAAAAGGATCTAGGTGAAGATCCTTTTTGATAATCTCATGACCAAAATCCCTTAACGT
GAGTTTTCGTTCCACTGAGCGTCAGACCCCGTAGAAAAGATCAAAGGATCTTCTTGAGATCCTTTTTTTC
TGCGCGTAATCTGCTGCTTGCAAACAAAAAAACCACCGCTACCAGCGGTGGTTTGTTTGCCGGATCAAGA
GCTACCAACTCTTTTTCCGAAGGTAACTGGCTTCAGCAGAGCGCAGATACCAAATACTGTTCTTCTAGTG
TAGCCGTAGTTAGGCCACCACTTCAAGAACTCTGTAGCACCGCCTACATACCTCGCTCTGCTAATCCTGT
TACCAGTGGCTGCTGCCAGTGGCGATAAGTCGTGTCTTACCGGGTTGGACTCAAGACGATAGTTACCGGA
TAAGGCGCAGCGGTCGGGCTGAACGGGGGGTTCGTGCACACAGCCCAGCTTGGAGCGAACGACCTACACC
GAACTGAGATACCTACAGCGTGAGCTATGAGAAAGCGCCACGCTTCCCGAAGGGAGAAAGGCGGACAGGT
ATCCGGTAAGCGGCAGGGTCGGAACAGGAGAGCGCACGAGGGAGCTTCCAGGGGGAAACGCCTGGTATCT
TTATAGTCCTGTCGGGTTTCGCCACCTCTGACTTGAGCGTCGATTTTTGTGATGCTCGTCAGGGGGGCGG
AGCCTATGGAAAAACGCCAGCAACGCGGCCTTTTTACGGTTCCTGGCCTTTTGCTGGCCTTTTGCTCACA
TGTTCTTTCCTGCGTTATCCCCTGATTCTGTGGATAACCGTATTACCGCCTTTGAGTGAGCTGATACCGC
TCGCCGCAGCCGAACGACCGAGCGCAGCGAGTCAGTGAGCGAGGAAGCGGAAGAGCGCCCAATACGCAAA
CCGCCTCTCCCCGCGCGTTGGCCGATTCATTAATGCAGCTGGCACGACAGGTTTCCCGACTGGAAAGCGG
GCAGTGAGCGCAACGCAATTAATGTGAGTTAGCTCACTCATTAGGCACCCCAGGCTTTACACTTTATGCT
TCCGGCTCGTATGTTGTGTGGAATTGTGAGCGGATAACAATTTCACACAGGAAACAGCTATGACCATGAT
TACGCCAAGCGCGCAATTAACCCTCACTAAAGGGAACAAAAGCTGGAGCTCCACCGCGGTGGCGGCCCCC
GTCCCACCATCGGGCGCGGATCATCACAAGTTTGTACAAAAAAGCAGGCTCTTTGGCCATATAGGCCACC
AGGTCCTGCAGGCGCGCTCTTCAGGAGGCGCGCCAACTGCCCTCTTAATTAACGAAGAAGATCGGACCGG
GGCCGCGGATCTTTGCAAAGATCCAAAAAAAGCATGCGTACGGATTAGAAGCCGCCGAGCGGGTGACAGC
CCTCCGAAGGAAGACTCTCCTCCGTGCGTCCTCGTCTTCACCGGTCGCGTTCCTGAAACGCAGATGTGCC
TCGCGCCGCACTGCTCCGAACAATAAAGATTCTACAATACTAGCTTTTATGGTTATGAAGAGGAAAATTG
GCAGTAACCTGGCCCCACAAACCTCAAATGAACGAATCAAATTAACAACCAGATATCTCGACTGAAAAAA
AAGGTTTAAACCAGTTCCCTGAAATTATTCCCCTACTTGACTAATAAGTATATAAAGACGGTAGGTATTG
ATTGTAATTCTGTAAATCTATTTCTTAAACTTCTTGAATTCTACTTTTATAGTTAGTCTTTTTTTTAGTT
TTAAAACACCAAGAACTTAGTTTCGAATAAACACACATAAATAAACCATGAAATCTTCTCACCATCACCA
TCACCATCACCATCACCATGGTTCTTCTATGAAAATCGAAGAAGGTAAACTGGTAATCTGGATTAACGGC
GATAAAGGCTATAACGGTCTCGCTGAAGTCGGTAAGAAATTCGAGAAAGATACCGGAATTAAAGTCACCG
TTGAGCATCCGGATAAACTGGAAGAGAAATTCCCACAGGTTGCGGCAACTGGCGATGGCCCTGACATTAT
CTTCTGGGCACACGACCGCTTTGGTGGCTACGCTCAATCTGGCCTGTTGGCTGAAATCACCCCGGACAAA
GCGTTCCAGGACAAGCTGTATCCGTTTACCTGGGATGCCGTACGTTACAACGGCAAGCTGATTGCTTACC
CGATCGCTGTTGAAGCGTTATCGCTGATTTATAACAAAGATCTGCTGCCGAACCCGCCAAAAACCTGGGA
AGAGATCCCGGCGCTGGATAAAGAACTGAAAGCGAAAGGTAAGAGCGCGCTGATGTTCAACCTGCAAGAA
CCGTACTTCACCTGGCCGCTGATTGCTGCTGACGGGGGTTATGCGTTCAAGTATGAAAACGGCAAGTACG
ACATTAAAGACGTGGGCGTGGATAACGCTGGCGCGAAAGCGGGTCTGACCTTCCTGGTTGACCTGATTAA
AAACAAACACATGAATGCAGACACCGATTACTCCATCGCAGAAGCTGCCTTTAATAAAGGCGAAACAGCG
ATGACCATCAACGGCCCGTGGGCATGGTCCAACATCGACACCAGCAAAGTGAATTATGGTGTAACGGTAC
TGCCGACCTTCAAGGGTCAACCATCCAAACCGTTCGTTGGCGTGCTGAGCGCAGGTATTAACGCCGCCAG
TCCGAACAAAGAGCTGGCAAAAGAGTTCCTCGAAAACTATCTGCTGACTGATGAAGGTCTGGAAGCGGTT
AATAAAGACAAACCGCTGGGTGCCGTAGCGCTGAAGTCTTACGAGGAAGAGTTGGCGAAAGATCCACGTA
TTGCCGCCACTATGGAAAACGCCCAGAAAGGTGAAATCATGCCGAACATCCCGCAGATGTCCGCTTTCTG
GTATGCCGTGCGTACTGCGGTGATCAACGCCGCCAGCGGTCGTCAGACTGTCGATGAAGCCCTGAAAGAC
GCGCAGACTAATTCGAGCTCGAACAACAACAACAATAACAATAACAACAACCTCGGGATCGAGGAAAACC
TGTACTTCCAATCCAATGCATCAAACATTAGGATTGTAAAACGAAAGGCGAAGGGCTTCTTCAAGTGTGA
GGACCTAGTCACAATCAAGGATGCTGTCAAGGCAGCTCATAGGATCATGTCAGATGCGTCCATACTCGTC
CGGTCATATTATCTGCGATGGTTCCAGAGCTCATATCCCCTTGATTCAGATGACAAGGAACTTGAGCTTG
AGCACTTCCATATATCCATGGCCTGCAGCATAGTCCAGGGTATAACAAGGCCTCCAGTCCGTGGTGTTGG
TCCTGAACAATCTGTCAAGATAGACGTCTTCAATGACATGTTAGATGAGTATAAGAGGCTGTACGAGCGT
GCTCCAAATGATAAAGAGAACGAAACGGACCTCTCTCTATCGCATGTCTTAGCATATTCCATCGACAACC
TTCTTACCGCGTATAAAAACAACATCGAAGCCCATTTCTCAAAATATGTCAAACGCTTCATCCGATGTGA
TATGTTGGCTAAGGGCTTCAATAAGTCTGAGGCAAACAGAGTGGCGGCAATATATACCAATGCCTATATT
TATGACTCATCCCTCGACCTGGAACCAGACTTTATGGAAAGATTAGGCCTTGAGGCAACAAGTTATTCAT
CTCTATTCCCCTCTAAGATAAATAAGGGCGGTTTTCCAAGGGTCTATGACCTGAAGGCCAACCCTTGGGT
CTATCTTCCAAAGATGGTCATGATAAATCAGGCCTTAGAGACAGACTTCTCTTCTGTAGAGCATAAGGAG
AGGAGGCTGCTCAATCCACTGCCCTTCTATTCATCGTTTGTTCCGATGCACATACGGATTGATACATCCG
GCTTATCGCAGCTGCTGATGACTAAGGATAGGCTTGATGATTTCAAGAGATCTTATCTTGCTGAGTTTGG
AGTAAGTCTAAATATAAAGAACAAGGGTGATATGCTAGCAAGTTTTGAGAAGATCTTTGGCCGGAAGGCA
ACATCCAATAGAGAGGCCGGATTGTATGCAACAGAGATGTGGAGCTTCTTGACAAACCTGAAGACATGCC
GTCAATGGAAGGAGCTTGATGGGGTTGTTCGTAAGAACGATCCCAAGGGAACACAATGGATGTTTGACAA
TGCTGTTGTAACGGACGGTGTTTCAATCTCATTCCAGGTGATCGATAACAGCATGTTTGGACGGAAGGCC
TTCTCTGGCAGGAAGAAGAGGGTAGCATGTCAGGAGGCCAATGATGAAGAAGATAGCAAGCAGGTAACAA
GAGAAGAGCTAAAGACATCGAAGCTCTTGGGATGTGACCCTGGGAAGAGAGACATCCTAGCAATAACAGA
TGGCATAAAGACTATCTGTTACACCAAGGGGCAGAGAGACATGGACACGCATAAGACAATAAGGTTGAGA
ACCAGTCTGAAGAGGCGCCGAGGCTGCGGCCTAGAGGAGTATGAGACACAGGTGATGAACCGGTTCCAGA
AACGGTCATGCCATCCTGAGATGTTTCGACGCTATGCCTGTTCCAGGAAGAGGATGGAACACATGCTGCT
TGAATGTTATTCTCATCCAGTCTTTAGAGAGTTCAAATTCTTGGTTTACAACAAGACTAAGAGCTCCGAA
CATAGGTTCATGCATAGGGTGTTGGAAACATTCAAACGGCCGCAAACAAACCTGAGCAAGGCGAGGTGTG
CGTCAGGAGTTATGCGTATGAATGCCTTGAAGGAGGTCCAAAGGCATGGAGATATCATTATAGGGTGGGG
CAACTGGGGAAAGAATCCAAACGCGCTACGATGCTCGGCAGGACCAACCCCAGGCATTGGAATAAGGAGA
AGGTTTGAATCGCTGTTCAAAACAACAACAGTGCCAGAACACTACACCTCCCAAGAATGTCCGAGTTGTA
AGGGACGATGCCTAAGAAAGGCAACTGGCAACCCGATCATGAGACACCATCTGCTTCGTTGTACAAACGA
TAGTTGCTGTAGCAGGTGGTGGAATCGGAATGTAGCCGGGGCGTTCAACATCCTAACAAGGCTGTTGGAT
GGACAAACACTATCCGGTAACGAAACTACCGGAGACGGGTTAGGAGGTGACGACCTCTAAAACCTAGAAC
TTAGAGTGCAAAAACGCCATTACGATTGTGATGCCTATTCAAGGGTGTCCCAAGTGTAAAAAGAAAGCAC
TCTAAGGAGAAGTCATTTAATAAGGCCACTGTTAAAAATAAGGATGTCTGAAGCGTTCTCATTGCATGAT
AGATTGTTCCAAGCCTTGTCGGTCATCTCATCGATTTTTATATTTATGATTTTCATAGCAGTCGGATTAT
TATTCAAACAAAGACCTTCTATGTCAAGTTTGCTCTCATCAACCCATGGTAATAGTCTATAAGACATATC
TTATCCTCCTTAAGTATTTCCTGTTGTGCTTAAGTCGACTTTGTTCCCACTGTACTTTTAGCTCGTACAA
AATACAATATACTTTTCATTTCTCCGTAAACAACATGTTTTCCCATGTAATATCCTTTTCTATTTTTCGT
TCCGTTACCAACTTTACACATACTTTATATAGCTATTCACTTCTATACACTAAAAAACTAAGACAATTTT
AATTTTGCTGCCTGCCATATTTCAATTTGTTATAAATTCCTATAATTTATCCTATTAGTAGCTAAAAAAA
GATGAATGTGAATCGAATCCTAAGAGAATTCCCCTCGAAGATCGATCTGGCGGCCCGGCCGGCCGCGGCC
GCACTCGAGATATCTAGACCCAGCTTTCTTGTACAAAGTGGTGATAGCTTGTCGAGAAGTACTCGAGGGG
GGGCCCGGTACCCAATTCGCCCTATAGTGAGTCGTATTACGCGCGCTCACTGGCCGTCGTTTTACAACGT
CGTGACTGGGAAAACCCTGGCGTTACCCAACTTAATCGCCTTGCAGCACATCCCCCTTTCGCCAGCTGGC
GTAATAGCGAAGAGGCCCGCACCGATCGCCCTTCCCAACAGTTGCGCAGCCTGAATGGCGAATGG
[124 nt withheld, positions 8466-8589]
C
[91 nt withheld, positions 8591-8681]
A
[49 nt withheld, positions 8683-8731]
CCTTTGACGTTGGAGTCCACGTTCTTT
[37 nt withheld, positions 8759-8795]
ACCCTATCTCGGTCTATTCTTTTGATTTATAAGGGATTTTGCCGATTTCGGCCTATTGGTTAAAAAATGA
GCTGATTTAACAAAAATTTAACGCGAATTTTAACAAAATATTAACGCTTACAATTTCCTGATGCGGTATT
TTCTCCTTACGCATCTGTGCGGTATTTCACACCGCATAGGGTAATAACTGATATAATTAAATTGAAGCTC
TAATTTGTGAGTTTAGTATACATGCATTTACTTATAATACAGTTTTTTAGTTTTGCTGGCCGCATCTTCT
CAAATATGCTTCCCAGCCTGCTTTTCTGTAACGTTCACCCTCTACCTTAGCATCCCTTCCCTTTGCAAAT
AGTCCTCTTCCAACAATAATAATGTCAGATCCTGTAGAGACCACATCATCCACGGTTCTATACTGTTGAC
CCAATGCGTCTCCCTTGTCATCTAAACCCACACCGGGTGTCATAATCAACCAATCGTAACCTTCATCTCT
TCCACCCATGTCTCTTTGAGCAATAAAGCCGATAACAAAATCTTTGTCGCTCTTCGCAATGTCAACAGTA
CCCTTAGTATATTCTCCAGTAGATAGGGAGCCCTTGCATGACAATTCTGCTAACATCAAAAGGCCTCTAG
GTTCCTTTGTTACTTCTTCTGCCGCCTGCTTCAAACCGCTAACAATACCTGGGCCCACCACACCGTGTGC
ATTCGTAATGTCTGCCCATTCTGCTATTCTGTATACACCCGCAGAGTACTGCAATTTGACTGTATTACCA
ATGTCAGCAAATTTTCTGTCTTCGAAGAGTAAAAAATTGTACTTGGCGGATAATGCCTTTAGCGGCTTAA
CTGTGCCCTCCATGGAAAAATCAGTCAAGATATCCACATGTGTTTTTAGTAAACAAATTTTGGGACCTAA
TGCTTCAACTAACTCCAGTAATTCCTTGGTGGTACGAACATCCAATGAAGCACACAAGTTTGTTTGCTTT
TCGTGCATGATATTAAATAGCTTGGCAGCAACAGGACTAGGATGAGTAGCAGCACGTTCCTTATATGTAG
CTTTCGACATGATTTATCTTCGTTTCCTGCAGGTTTTTGTTCTGTGCAGTTGGGTTAAGAATACTGGGCA
ATTTCATGTTTCTTCAACACTACATATGCGTATATATACCAATCTAAGTCTGTGCTCCTTCCTTCGTTCT
TCCTTCTGTTCGGAGATTACCGAATCAAAAAAATTTCAAGGAAACCGAAATCAAAAAAAAGAATAAAAAA
AAAATGATGAATTGAAAAGGTGGTATGGTGCACTCTCAGTACAATCTGCTCTGATGCCGCATAGTTAAGC
CAGCCCCGACACCCGCCAACACCCGCTGACGCGCCCTGACGGGCTTGTCTGCTCCCGGCATCCGCTTACA
GACAAGCTGTGACCGTCTCCGGGAGCTGCATGTGTCAGAGGTTTTCACCGTCATCACCGAAACGCGCGA
Features (pLannotate 1.2.2; 26 found; start..end, strand, type, name):
     69..1411    +  rep_origin     2μ ori: yeast 2μ plasmid origin of replication
   1438..1542    +  promoter       AmpR promoter: bla
   1543..2403    +  CDS            AmpR: β-lactamase; bla; confers resistance to ampicillin, carbenicillin, and related antibiotics
   2574..3162    +  rep_origin     ori: high-copy-number ColE1/pMB1/pBR322/pUC origin of replication
   3345..3437    +  CDS            lacI (fragment): lac repressor; lacI; The lac repressor binds to the lac operator to inhibit transcription in E. coli. This inhibition can be relieved by adding lactose or isopropyl-β-D-thiogalactopyranoside (IPTG).
   3450..3471    +  protein_bind   CAP binding site: CAP binding activates transcription in the presence of cAMP. E. coli catabolite activator protein
   3486..3516    +  promoter       lac promoter: promoter for the E. coli lac operon
   3524..3540    +  protein_bind   lac operator: The lac repressor binds to the lac operator to inhibit transcription in E. coli. This inhibition can be relieved by adding lactose or isopropyl-β-D-thiogalactopyranoside (IPTG). lac repressor encoded by lacI
   3585..3603    +  promoter       T3 promoter: promoter for bacteriophage T3 RNA polymerase
   3616..3637    +  misc_feature   MCS (fragment): pBluescript multiple cloning site
   3666..3690    +  protein_bind   attB1: mutant version of attB; recombination site for the Gateway® BP reaction BP Clonase™
   3821..3938    +  protein_bind   UAS: upstream activating sequence mediating Gal4-dependent induction Gal4
   4052..4246    +  promoter       GAP promoter (fragment): S. cerevisiae TDH3; promoter for glyceraldehyde-3-phosphate dehydrogenase
   4260..4289    +  CDS            10xHis: 10xHis affinity tag
   4299..5399    +  CDS            MBP: maltose binding protein from E. coli; malE (mutated); This version of the gene does not encode a signal sequence, so MBP will remain in the cytosol.
   5454..5470    +  CDS            TEV site (fragment): tobacco etch virus (TEV) protease recognition and cleavage site
   8208..8232    -  protein_bind   attB2: mutant version of attB; recombination site for the Gateway® BP reaction BP Clonase™
   8252..8272    +  misc_feature   MCS (fragment): pBluescript multiple cloning site
   8281..8299    -  promoter       T7 promoter: promoter for bacteriophage T7 RNA polymerase
   8307..8462    +  CDS            lacZα (fragment): LacZα fragment of β-galactosidase; lacZ fragment
   8466..8894    +  rep_origin     f1 ori (sequence partly withheld): f1 bacteriophage origin of replication; arrow indicates direction of (+) strand synthesis
   8922..8973    -  misc_feature   bom (fragment): basis of mobility region from pBR322
   9052..9855    -  CDS            URA3: orotidine-5'-phosphate decarboxylase, required for uracil biosynthesis; S. cerevisiae URA3; yeast auxotrophic marker, counterselectable with 5-fluoroorotic acid (5-FOA)
   9856..10071   -  promoter       URA3 promoter: S. cerevisiae URA3
  10079..10128   -  misc_feature   bom (fragment): basis of mobility region from pBR322
  10230..1       -  CDS            rop (fragment) (across the origin): Rop protein, which maintains plasmids at low copy number; rop
