[The description below was written by a language model from this plasmid's Addgene catalogue record and pLannotate feature annotations shown in this document.]
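Description:
pMJ273: pRS426-His-MBP-GtFz1_PSP1 is a yeast expression plasmid built on the pRS426 episomal shuttle backbone, for producing the Fanzor protein GtFz1 from the alga Guillardia theta in Saccharomyces cerevisiae together with a reprogrammed guide RNA directed at a target called PSP1. In yeast it is maintained at high copy through the 2μ origin and selected by the URA3 auxotrophic marker, which can also be counterselected with 5-FOA. In E. coli it replicates from a high-copy ColE1/pUC-type origin under ampicillin selection. An f1 origin and the pBluescript-derived lac promoter/operator, lacZα fragment, and T3 and T7 promoters are carried over from the backbone.

The expression cassette lies between attB1 and attB2 Gateway recombination scars, although the record lists Gibson assembly as the cloning method. Its upstream control region is annotated as a Gal4-responsive UAS followed by a fragment of the TDH3 (GAP) promoter, which suggests a galactose-inducible hybrid promoter, though the record does not say this. The reading frame begins with a 10xHis tag, then a cytosolic (signal-sequence-free) maltose binding protein, and a partially annotated TEV protease site. This arrangement allows affinity purification, improved solubility, and removal of the tags from the downstream protein. The roughly 2.7 kb stretch between the TEV site and attB2 carries no annotations. It presumably holds the GtFz1 coding sequence and the guide RNA element, but the feature table does not show a terminator or how the guide is transcribed.

The plasmid is suited to expressing and purifying the GtFz1 ribonucleoprotein from yeast for studies of RNA-guided endonuclease activity with a reprogrammed guide.
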