Addgene plasmid #205258: pMJ273: pRS426-His-MBP-GtFz1_PSP1
Purpose: S. cerevisiae expression vector for GtFz1 reprogrammed guide (targeting PSP1)
Depositing lab: Feng Zhang. Depositing organization: Broad Institute. Publication: Fanzor is a eukaryotic programmable RNA-guided endonuclease. Saito M, Xu P, Faure G, Maguire S, Kannan S, Altae-Tran H, Vo S, Desimone A, Macrae RK, Zhang F. Nature. 2023 Jun 28. doi: 10.1038/s41586-023-06356-2. PubMed 37380027.
Backbone
  Vector backbone: pRS426
  Vector type: Yeast Expression
Growth in bacteria
  Bacterial resistance: Ampicillin, 100 μg/mL
  Growth temperature: 37°C
  Growth strain: NEB Stable
  Copy number: High Copy
Gene/Insert
  Gene/Insert name: GtFz1
  Species: Guillardia theta
  Tag / fusion protein: 10xHis, MBP (N terminal on insert)
  Cloning method: Gibson Cloning
Terms and licenses: Academic/Nonprofit Terms; Industry Terms: Not Available to Industry
How to cite: pMJ273: pRS426-His-MBP-GtFz1_PSP1 was a gift from Feng Zhang (Addgene plasmid # 205258 ; http://n2t.net/addgene:205258 ; RRID:Addgene_205258)
